Addgene plasmid #136055: PLKO.1-CAPRIN1-3'UTR
Purpose: CAPRIN1 shRNA (Targeting 3'UTR) inserted into the PLKO.1 plasmid (GCCACGTTAGTGTCACAAATT)
Depositing lab: Anthony Leung. Depositing organization: Johns Hopkins School of Public Health. Publication: Structure-Mediated RNA Decay by UPF1 and G3BP1. Fischer JW, Busa VF, Shao Y, Leung AKL. Mol Cell. 2020 Apr 2;78(1):70-84.e6. doi: 10.1016/j.molcel.2020.01.021. Epub 2020 Feb 3. PubMed 32017897.
Backbone
  Vector backbone: PLKO.1-
  Vector type: Mammalian Expression, Lentiviral
  Selectable markers: Puromycin
Growth in bacteria
  Bacterial resistance: Ampicillin, 100 μg/mL
  Growth temperature: 30°C
  Growth strain: NEB Stable
  Copy number: Unknown
Gene/Insert
  Gene/Insert name: CAPRIN1
  gRNA/shRNA sequence: GCCACGTTAGTGTCACAAATT
  Species: H. sapiens (human)
  Entrez Gene: CAPRIN1 (a.k.a. GPIAP1, GPIP137, GRIP137, M11S1, RNG105, p137GPI)
Terms and licenses: Academic/Nonprofit Terms; Industry Terms: Not Available to Industry
How to cite: PLKO.1-CAPRIN1-3'UTR was a gift from Anthony Leung (Addgene plasmid # 136055 ; http://n2t.net/addgene:136055 ; RRID:Addgene_136055)
