[The description below was written by a language model from this plasmid's Addgene catalogue record and pLannotate feature annotations shown in this document.]
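Description:
PLKO.1-CAPRIN1-3'UTR is a third-generation, self-inactivating lentiviral shRNA vector built on the pLKO.1 backbone and designed to knock down human CAPRIN1 by targeting its 3' untranslated region. In E. coli it is maintained through a high-copy ColE1/pUC-type origin with ampicillin selection (AmpR under its own bla promoter). The plasmid also carries an f1 origin, an SV40 origin, and remnants of a lac/lacZα cloning region flanked by T3 and T7 promoters.

The viral transfer cassette begins with an RSV promoter fused to a truncated HIV-1 5' LTR, which drives Tat-independent transcription of the genomic RNA in packaging cells. This is followed by the Ψ packaging signal with a partial gag sequence, the Rev response element for nuclear export of the unspliced genome, and a cPPT/CTS element. The cassette ends in a ΔU3 3' LTR, which inactivates the LTR promoter after integration, followed by an SV40 polyadenylation signal. Within this unit, a human U6 RNA polymerase III promoter transcribes the short hairpin, and a downstream human PGK promoter drives puromycin N-acetyltransferase so that transduced mammalian cells can be selected with puromycin. Because the hairpin is directed at the 3'UTR, the endogenous transcript can in principle be depleted while a coding-sequence-only CAPRIN1 construct is spared in rescue experiments, although the record does not state this use explicitly.

Two sequence records are attached and they differ. The repository's sequencing result (7,080 nt) has only a short interval between U6 and cPPT/CTS, consistent with an inserted hairpin. The depositor-supplied sequence (8,901 nt) has a much longer region there that includes a bacterial deoC1-like annotation, which appears to represent the stuffer of the empty parental vector.
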