Features (pLannotate 1.2.2; 26 found; start..end, strand, type, name):
    529..1128    +  CDS            PuroR: puromycin N-acetyltransferase; pac from Streptomyces alboniger; confers resistance to puromycin
   1171..1254    +  CDS            nef (fragment): NEF_HV1Z2 - Experimental evidence at protein level: Swiss-Prot protein existence level 1. Extracellular Nef protein targets CD4(+) T-lymphocytes for apoptosis by interacting with CXCR4 surface receptors. From Human immunodeficiency virus type 1 group M subtype D (isolate Z2/CDC-Z34) (HIV-1).
   1256..1489    +  LTR            3' LTR (ΔU3): self-inactivating 3' long terminal repeat (LTR) from HIV-1
   1561..1682    +  polyA_signal   SV40 poly(A) signal: SV40 polyadenylation signal
   1722..1857    +  rep_origin     SV40 ori: SV40 origin of replication
   1878..1896    -  promoter       T7 promoter: promoter for bacteriophage T7 RNA polymerase
   1904..2059    +  CDS            lacZα (fragment): LacZα fragment of β-galactosidase; lacZ fragment
   2064..2492    +  rep_origin     f1 ori (sequence partly withheld): f1 bacteriophage origin of replication; arrow indicates direction of (+) strand synthesis
   2545..2649    +  promoter       AmpR promoter: bla
   2650..3510    +  CDS            AmpR: β-lactamase; bla; confers resistance to ampicillin, carbenicillin, and related antibiotics
   3681..4269    +  rep_origin     ori: high-copy-number ColE1/pMB1/pBR322/pUC origin of replication
   4452..4544    +  CDS            lacI (fragment): lac repressor; lacI; The lac repressor binds to the lac operator to inhibit transcription in E. coli. This inhibition can be relieved by adding lactose or isopropyl-β-D-thiogalactopyranoside (IPTG).
   4557..4578    +  protein_bind   CAP binding site: CAP binding activates transcription in the presence of cAMP. E. coli catabolite activator protein
   4593..4623    +  promoter       lac promoter: promoter for the E. coli lac operon
   4631..4647    +  protein_bind   lac operator: The lac repressor binds to the lac operator to inhibit transcription in E. coli. This inhibition can be relieved by adding lactose or isopropyl-β-D-thiogalactopyranoside (IPTG). lac repressor encoded by lacI
   4692..4710    +  promoter       T3 promoter: promoter for bacteriophage T3 RNA polymerase
   4738..4964    +  promoter       RSV promoter: Rous sarcoma virus enhancer/promoter
   4965..5145    +  LTR            5' LTR (truncated): truncated 5' long terminal repeat (LTR) from HIV-1
   5192..5317    +  misc_feature   HIV-1 Ψ: packaging signal of human immunodeficiency virus type 1
   5301..5664    +  CDS            HIV-1 gag (fragment): gag protein from human immunodeficiency virus 1; gag
   5810..6043    +  misc_feature   RRE: The Rev response element (RRE) of HIV-1 allows for Rev-dependent mRNA export from the nucleus to the cytoplasm.
   6420..6520    +  CDS            Rev (fragment): human immunodeficiency virus 1 (HIV-1) Rev protein; rev; enhances nuclear export of unspliced and incompletely spliced viral mRNAs
   6570..6810    +  promoter       U6 promoter: RNA polymerase III promoter for human U6 snRNA
   6994..7653    -  CDS            deoC1: DEOC1_STAAN - Also known as dra. Experimental evidence at protein level: Swiss-Prot protein existence level 1. Catalyzes a reversible aldol reaction between acetaldehyde and D-glyceraldehyde 3-phosphate to generate 2-deoxy-D-ribose 5- phosphate. From Staphylococcus aureus (strain N315).
   8732..8849    +  misc_feature   cPPT/CTS: central polypurine tract and central termination sequence of HIV-1
   8898..507     +  promoter       hPGK promoter (across the origin): human phosphoglycerate kinase 1 promoter
>Addgene plasmid #136055 | PLKO.1-CAPRIN1-3'UTR | depositor full sequence | sequence record 262996 | PLKO.1-CAPRIN1-3'UTR sequence 8901 bps
TTGGGGTTGCGCCTTTTCCAAGGCAGCCCTGGGTTTGCGCAGGGACGCGGCTGCTCTGGGCGTGGTTCCG
GGAAACGCAGCGGCGCCGACCCTGGGTCTCGCACATTCTTCACGTCCGTTCGCAGCGTCACCCGGATCTT
CGCCGCTACCCTTGTGGGCCCCCCGGCGACGCTTCCTGCTCCGCCCCTAAGTCGGGAAGGTTCCTTGCGG
TTCGCGGCGTGCCGGACGTGACAAACGGAAGCCGCACGTCTCACTAGTACCCTCGCAGACGGACAGCGCC
AGGGAGCAATGGCAGCGCGCCGACCGCGATGGGCTGTGGCCAATAGCGGCTGCTCAGCAGGGCGCGCCGA
GAGCAGCGGCCGGGAAGGGGCGGTGCGGGAGGCGGGGTGTGGGGCGGTAGTGTGGGCCCTGTTCCTGCCC
GCGCGGTGTTCCGCATTCTGCAAGCCTCCGGAGCGCACGTCGGCAGTCGGCTCCCTCGTTGACCGAATCA
CCGACCTCTCTCCCCAGGGGGATCCACCGGAGCTTACCATGACCGAGTACAAGCCCACGGTGCGCCTCGC
CACCCGCGACGACGTCCCCAGGGCCGTACGCACCCTCGCCGCCGCGTTCGCCGACTACCCCGCCACGCGC
CACACCGTCGATCCGGACCGCCACATCGAGCGGGTCACCGAGCTGCAAGAACTCTTCCTCACGCGCGTCG
GGCTCGACATCGGCAAGGTGTGGGTCGCGGACGACGGCGCCGCGGTGGCGGTCTGGACCACGCCGGAGAG
CGTCGAAGCGGGGGCGGTGTTCGCCGAGATCGGCCCGCGCATGGCCGAGTTGAGCGGTTCCCGGCTGGCC
GCGCAGCAACAGATGGAAGGCCTCCTGGCGCCGCACCGGCCCAAGGAGCCCGCGTGGTTCCTGGCCACCG
TCGGCGTCTCGCCCGACCACCAGGGCAAGGGTCTGGGCAGCGCCGTCGTGCTCCCCGGAGTGGAGGCGGC
CGAGCGCGCCGGGGTGCCCGCCTTCCTGGAGACCTCCGCGCCCCGCAACCTCCCCTTCTACGAGCGGCTC
GGCTTCACCGTCACCGCCGACGTCGAGGTGCCCGAAGGACCGCGCACCTGGTGCATGACCCGCAAGCCCG
GTGCCTGACGCCCGCCCCACGACCCGCAGCGCCCGACCGAAAGGAGCGCACGACCCCATGCATCGGTACC
TTTAAGACCAATGACTTACAAGGCAGCTGTAGATCTTAGCCACTTTTTAAAAGAAAAGGGGGGACTGGAA
GGGCTAATTCACTCCCAACGAAGACAAGATCTGCTTTTTGCTTGTACTGGGTCTCTCTGGTTAGACCAGA
TCTGAGCCTGGGAGCTCTCTGGCTAACTAGGGAACCCACTGCTTAAGCCTCAATAAAGCTTGCCTTGAGT
GCTTCAAGTAGTGTGTGCCCGTCTGTTGTGTGACTCTGGTAACTAGAGATCCCTCAGACCCTTTTAGTCA
GTGTGGAAAATCTCTAGCAGTAGTAGTTCATGTCATCTTATTATTCAGTATTTATAACTTGCAAAGAAAT
GAATATCAGAGAGTGAGAGGAACTTGTTTATTGCAGCTTATAATGGTTACAAATAAAGCAATAGCATCAC
AAATTTCACAAATAAAGCATTTTTTTCACTGCATTCTAGTTGTGGTTTGTCCAAACTCATCAATGTATCT
TATCATGTCTGGCTCTAGCTATCCCGCCCCTAACTCCGCCCATCCCGCCCCTAACTCCGCCCAGTTCCGC
CCATTCTCCGCCCCATGGCTGACTAATTTTTTTTATTTATGCAGAGGCCGAGGCCGCCTCGGCCTCTGAG
CTATTCCAGAAGTAGTGAGGAGGCTTTTTTGGAGGCCTAGGGACGTACCCAATTCGCCCTATAGTGAGTC
GTATTACGCGCGCTCACTGGCCGTCGTTTTACAACGTCGTGACTGGGAAAACCCTGGCGTTACCCAACTT
AATCGCCTTGCAGCACATCCCCCTTTCGCCAGCTGGCGTAATAGCGAAGAGGCCCGCACCGATCGCCCTT
CCCAACAGTTGCGCAGCCTGAATGGCGAATGGG
[124 nt withheld, positions 2064-2187]
C
[91 nt withheld, positions 2189-2279]
A
[49 nt withheld, positions 2281-2329]
CCTTTGACGTTGGAGTCCACGTTCTTT
[37 nt withheld, positions 2357-2393]
ACCCTATCTCGGTCTATTCTTTTGATTTATAAGGGATTTTGCCGATTTCGGCCTATTGGTTAAAAAATGA
GCTGATTTAACAAAAATTTAACGCGAATTTTAACAAAATATTAACGCTTACAATTTAGGTGGCACTTTTC
GGGGAAATGTGCGCGGAACCCCTATTTGTTTATTTTTCTAAATACATTCAAATATGTATCCGCTCATGAG
ACAATAACCCTGATAAATGCTTCAATAATATTGAAAAAGGAAGAGTATGAGTATTCAACATTTCCGTGTC
GCCCTTATTCCCTTTTTTGCGGCATTTTGCCTTCCTGTTTTTGCTCACCCAGAAACGCTGGTGAAAGTAA
AAGATGCTGAAGATCAGTTGGGTGCACGAGTGGGTTACATCGAACTGGATCTCAACAGCGGTAAGATCCT
TGAGAGTTTTCGCCCCGAAGAACGTTTTCCAATGATGAGCACTTTTAAAGTTCTGCTATGTGGCGCGGTA
TTATCCCGTATTGACGCCGGGCAAGAGCAACTCGGTCGCCGCATACACTATTCTCAGAATGACTTGGTTG
AGTACTCACCAGTCACAGAAAAGCATCTTACGGATGGCATGACAGTAAGAGAATTATGCAGTGCTGCCAT
AACCATGAGTGATAACACTGCGGCCAACTTACTTCTGACAACGATCGGAGGACCGAAGGAGCTAACCGCT
TTTTTGCACAACATGGGGGATCATGTAACTCGCCTTGATCGTTGGGAACCGGAGCTGAATGAAGCCATAC
CAAACGACGAGCGTGACACCACGATGCCTGTAGCAATGGCAACAACGTTGCGCAAACTATTAACTGGCGA
ACTACTTACTCTAGCTTCCCGGCAACAATTAATAGACTGGATGGAGGCGGATAAAGTTGCAGGACCACTT
CTGCGCTCGGCCCTTCCGGCTGGCTGGTTTATTGCTGATAAATCTGGAGCCGGTGAGCGTGGGTCTCGCG
GTATCATTGCAGCACTGGGGCCAGATGGTAAGCCCTCCCGTATCGTAGTTATCTACACGACGGGGAGTCA
GGCAACTATGGATGAACGAAATAGACAGATCGCTGAGATAGGTGCCTCACTGATTAAGCATTGGTAACTG
TCAGACCAAGTTTACTCATATATACTTTAGATTGATTTAAAACTTCATTTTTAATTTAAAAGGATCTAGG
TGAAGATCCTTTTTGATAATCTCATGACCAAAATCCCTTAACGTGAGTTTTCGTTCCACTGAGCGTCAGA
CCCCGTAGAAAAGATCAAAGGATCTTCTTGAGATCCTTTTTTTCTGCGCGTAATCTGCTGCTTGCAAACA
AAAAAACCACCGCTACCAGCGGTGGTTTGTTTGCCGGATCAAGAGCTACCAACTCTTTTTCCGAAGGTAA
CTGGCTTCAGCAGAGCGCAGATACCAAATACTGTTCTTCTAGTGTAGCCGTAGTTAGGCCACCACTTCAA
GAACTCTGTAGCACCGCCTACATACCTCGCTCTGCTAATCCTGTTACCAGTGGCTGCTGCCAGTGGCGAT
AAGTCGTGTCTTACCGGGTTGGACTCAAGACGATAGTTACCGGATAAGGCGCAGCGGTCGGGCTGAACGG
GGGGTTCGTGCACACAGCCCAGCTTGGAGCGAACGACCTACACCGAACTGAGATACCTACAGCGTGAGCT
ATGAGAAAGCGCCACGCTTCCCGAAGGGAGAAAGGCGGACAGGTATCCGGTAAGCGGCAGGGTCGGAACA
GGAGAGCGCACGAGGGAGCTTCCAGGGGGAAACGCCTGGTATCTTTATAGTCCTGTCGGGTTTCGCCACC
TCTGACTTGAGCGTCGATTTTTGTGATGCTCGTCAGGGGGGCGGAGCCTATGGAAAAACGCCAGCAACGC
GGCCTTTTTACGGTTCCTGGCCTTTTGCTGGCCTTTTGCTCACATGTTCTTTCCTGCGTTATCCCCTGAT
TCTGTGGATAACCGTATTACCGCCTTTGAGTGAGCTGATACCGCTCGCCGCAGCCGAACGACCGAGCGCA
GCGAGTCAGTGAGCGAGGAAGCGGAAGAGCGCCCAATACGCAAACCGCCTCTCCCCGCGCGTTGGCCGAT
TCATTAATGCAGCTGGCACGACAGGTTTCCCGACTGGAAAGCGGGCAGTGAGCGCAACGCAATTAATGTG
AGTTAGCTCACTCATTAGGCACCCCAGGCTTTACACTTTATGCTTCCGGCTCGTATGTTGTGTGGAATTG
TGAGCGGATAACAATTTCACACAGGAAACAGCTATGACCATGATTACGCCAAGCGCGCAATTAACCCTCA
CTAAAGGGAACAAAAGCTGGAGCTGCAAGCTTAATGTAGTCTTATGCAATACTCTTGTAGTCTTGCAACA
TGGTAACGATGAGTTAGCAACATGCCTTACAAGGAGAGAAAAAGCACCGTGCATGCCGATTGGTGGAAGT
AAGGTGGTACGATCGTGCCTTATTAGGAAGGCAACAGACGGGTCTGACATGGATTGGACGAACCACTGAA
TTGCCGCATTGCAGAGATATTGTATTTAAGTGCCTAGCTCGATACATAAACGGGTCTCTCTGGTTAGACC
AGATCTGAGCCTGGGAGCTCTCTGGCTAACTAGGGAACCCACTGCTTAAGCCTCAATAAAGCTTGCCTTG
AGTGCTTCAAGTAGTGTGTGCCCGTCTGTTGTGTGACTCTGGTAACTAGAGATCCCTCAGACCCTTTTAG
TCAGTGTGGAAAATCTCTAGCAGTGGCGCCCGAACAGGGACTTGAAAGCGAAAGGGAAACCAGAGGAGCT
CTCTCGACGCAGGACTCGGCTTGCTGAAGCGCGCACGGCAAGAGGCGAGGGGCGGCGACTGGTGAGTACG
CCAAAAATTTTGACTAGCGGAGGCTAGAAGGAGAGAGATGGGTGCGAGAGCGTCAGTATTAAGCGGGGGA
GAATTAGATCGCGATGGGAAAAAATTCGGTTAAGGCCAGGGGGAAAGAAAAAATATAAATTAAAACATAT
AGTATGGGCAAGCAGGGAGCTAGAACGATTCGCAGTTAATCCTGGCCTGTTAGAAACATCAGAAGGCTGT
AGACAAATACTGGGACAGCTACAACCATCCCTTCAGACAGGATCAGAAGAACTTAGATCATTATATAATA
CAGTAGCAACCCTCTATTGTGTGCATCAAAGGATAGAGATAAAAGACACCAAGGAAGCTTTAGACAAGAT
AGAGGAAGAGCAAAACAAAAGTAAGACCACCGCACAGCAAGCGGCCGCTGATCTTCAGACCTGGAGGAGG
AGATATGAGGGACAATTGGAGAAGTGAATTATATAAATATAAAGTAGTAAAAATTGAACCATTAGGAGTA
GCACCCACCAAGGCAAAGAGAAGAGTGGTGCAGAGAGAAAAAAGAGCAGTGGGAATAGGAGCTTTGTTCC
TTGGGTTCTTGGGAGCAGCAGGAAGCACTATGGGCGCAGCGTCAATGACGCTGACGGTACAGGCCAGACA
ATTATTGTCTGGTATAGTGCAGCAGCAGAACAATTTGCTGAGGGCTATTGAGGCGCAACAGCATCTGTTG
CAACTCACAGTCTGGGGCATCAAGCAGCTCCAGGCAAGAATCCTGGCTGTGGAAAGATACCTAAAGGATC
AACAGCTCCTGGGGATTTGGGGTTGCTCTGGAAAACTCATTTGCACCACTGCTGTGCCTTGGAATGCTAG
TTGGAGTAATAAATCTCTGGAACAGATTTGGAATCACACGACCTGGATGGAGTGGGACAGAGAAATTAAC
AATTACACAAGCTTAATACACTCCTTAATTGAAGAATCGCAAAACCAGCAAGAAAAGAATGAACAAGAAT
TATTGGAATTAGATAAATGGGCAAGTTTGTGGAATTGGTTTAACATAACAAATTGGCTGTGGTATATAAA
ATTATTCATAATGATAGTAGGAGGCTTGGTAGGTTTAAGAATAGTTTTTGCTGTACTTTCTATAGTGAAT
AGAGTTAGGCAGGGATATTCACCATTATCGTTTCAGACCCACCTCCCAACCCCGAGGGGACCCGACAGGC
CCGAAGGAATAGAAGAAGAAGGTGGAGAGAGAGACAGAGACAGATCCATTCGATTAGTGAACGGATCTCG
ACGGTATCGATCACGAGACTAGCCTCGAGCGGCCGCCCCCTTCACCGAGGGCCTATTTCCCATGATTCCT
TCATATTTGCATATACGATACAAGGCTGTTAGAGAGATAATTGGAATTAATTTGACTGTAAACACAAAGA
TATTAGTACAAAATACGTGACGTAGAAAGTAATAATTTCTTGGGTAGTTTGCAGTTTTAAAATTATGTTT
TAAAATGGACTATCATATGCTTACCGTAACTTGAAAGTATTTCGATTTCTTGGCTTTATATATCTTGTGG
AAAGGACGAAACACCGGTGTGTTGTAAATGAGCACACAAAATACACATGCTAAAATATTATATTCTATGA
CCTTTATAAAATCAACCAAAATCTTCTTTTTAATAACTTTAGTATCAATAATTAGAATTTTTATGTTCCT
TTTTGCAAACTTTTAATAAAAATGAGCAAAATAAAAAAACGCTAGTTTTAGTAACTCGCGTTGTTTTCTT
CACCTTTAATAATAGCTACTCCACCACTTGTTCCTAAGCGGTCAGCTCCTGCTTCAATCATTTTTTGAGC
ATCTTCAAATGTTCTAACTCCACCAGCTGCTTTAACTAAAGCATTGTCTTTAACAACTGACTTCATTAGT
TTAACATCTTCAAATGTTGCACCTGATTTTGAAAATCCTGTTGATGTTTTAACAAATTCTAATCCAGCTT
CAACAGCTATTTCACAAGCTTTCATGATTTCTTCTTTTGTTAATAAACAATTTTCCATAATACATTTAAC
AACATGTGATCCAGCTGCTTTTTTTACAGCTTTCATGTCTTCTAAAACTAATTCATAATTTTTGTCTTTT
AATGCACCAATATTTAATACCATATCAATTTCTGTTGCACCATCTTTAATTGCTTCAGAAACTTCGAATG
CTTTTGTAGCTGTTGTGCATGCACCTAGAGGAAAACCTACAACATTTGTTATTCCTACATTTGTGCCTTT
TAATAATTCTTTACAATAGCTTGTTCAATATGAATTAACACAAACTGTTGCAAAATCAAATTCAATTGCT
TCATCACATAATTGTTTAATTTCAGCTTTCGTAGCATCTTGTTTTAATAATGTGTGATCTATATATTTGT
TTAGTTTCATTTTTTCTCCTATATATTCATTTTTAATTTTAATTCTTTAATAATTTCGTCTACTTTAACT
TTAGCGTTTTGAACAGATTCACCAACACCTATAAAATAAATTTTTAGTTTAGGTTCAGTTCCACTTGGGC
GAACAGCAAATCATGACTTATCTTCTAAATAAAATTTTAGTAAGTCTTGTCCTGGCATATTATACATTCC
ATCGATGTAGTCTTCAACATTAACAACTTTAAGTCCAGCAATTTGAGTTAAGGGTGTTGCTCTCAATGAT
TTCATTAATGGTTCAATTTTTAATTTCTTTTCTTCTGGTTTAAAATTCAAGTTTAAAGTGAAAGTGTAAT
ATGCACCCATTTCTTTAAATAAATCTTCTAAATAGTCTACTAATGTTTTATTTTGTTTTTTATAAAATCA
AGCAGCCTCTGCTATTAATATAGAAGCTTGTATTCCATCTTTATCTCTAGCTGAGTCATCAATTACATAT
CCATAACTTTCTTCATAAGCAAAAACAAAATTTAATCCGTTATCTTCTTCTTTAGCAATTTCTCTACCCA
TTCATTTAAATCCAGTTAAAGTTTTTACAATATTAACTCCATATTTTTCATGAGCGATTCTATCACCCAA
ATCACTTGTTACAAAACTTGAATATAGAGCCGGATTTTTTGGAATGCTATTTAAGCGTTTTAGATTTGAT
AATTTTCAATCAATTAAAATTGGTCCTGTTTGATTTCCATCTAATCTTACAAAATGACCATCATGTTTTA
TTGCCATTCCAAATCTGTCAGCATCTGGGTCATTCATAATAATAATATCTGCATCATGTTTAATACCATA
TTCAAGCGGTATTTTTCATGCAGGATCAAATTCTGGATTTGGATTTACAACATTTTTAAATGTTTCATCT
TCAAATGCATGCTCTTCAACCTCAATAACGTTATATCCTGATTCACGTAATATTTTTGGGGTAAATTTAG
TTCCTGTTCCATTAACTGCGCTAAAAATAATTTTTAAATCTTTTTTAGCTTCTTGCTCTTTTTTGTAGAA
TTCTCGACCTCGAGACAAATGGCAGTATTCATCCACAATTTTAAAAGAAAAGGGGGGATTGGGGGGTACA
GTGCAGGGGAAAGAATAGTAGACATAATAGCAACAGACATACAAACTAAAGAATTACAAAAACAAATTAC
AAAAATTCAAAATTTTCGGGTTTATTACAGGGACAGCAGAGATCCACTTTGGCCGCGGCTCGAGGGGG
