Features (pLannotate 1.2.2; 25 found; start..end, strand, type, name):
    415..507     +  CDS            lacI (fragment): lac repressor; lacI; The lac repressor binds to the lac operator to inhibit transcription in E. coli. This inhibition can be relieved by adding lactose or isopropyl-β-D-thiogalactopyranoside (IPTG).
    520..541     +  protein_bind   CAP binding site: CAP binding activates transcription in the presence of cAMP. E. coli catabolite activator protein
    556..586     +  promoter       lac promoter: promoter for the E. coli lac operon
    594..610     +  protein_bind   lac operator: The lac repressor binds to the lac operator to inhibit transcription in E. coli. This inhibition can be relieved by adding lactose or isopropyl-β-D-thiogalactopyranoside (IPTG). lac repressor encoded by lacI
    655..673     +  promoter       T3 promoter: promoter for bacteriophage T3 RNA polymerase
    701..927     +  promoter       RSV promoter: Rous sarcoma virus enhancer/promoter
    928..1108    +  LTR            5' LTR (truncated): truncated 5' long terminal repeat (LTR) from HIV-1
   1155..1280    +  misc_feature   HIV-1 Ψ: packaging signal of human immunodeficiency virus type 1
   1264..1627    +  CDS            HIV-1 gag (fragment): gag protein from human immunodeficiency virus 1; gag
   1773..2006    +  misc_feature   RRE: The Rev response element (RRE) of HIV-1 allows for Rev-dependent mRNA export from the nucleus to the cytoplasm.
   2383..2483    +  CDS            Rev (fragment): human immunodeficiency virus 1 (HIV-1) Rev protein; rev; enhances nuclear export of unspliced and incompletely spliced viral mRNAs
   2533..2773    +  promoter       U6 promoter: RNA polymerase III promoter for human U6 snRNA
   2874..2991    +  misc_feature   cPPT/CTS: central polypurine tract and central termination sequence of HIV-1
   3040..3550    +  promoter       hPGK promoter: human phosphoglycerate kinase 1 promoter
   3572..4171    +  CDS            PuroR: puromycin N-acetyltransferase; pac from Streptomyces alboniger; confers resistance to puromycin
   4214..4297    +  CDS            nef (fragment): NEF_HV1Z2 - Experimental evidence at protein level: Swiss-Prot protein existence level 1. Extracellular Nef protein targets CD4(+) T-lymphocytes for apoptosis by interacting with CXCR4 surface receptors. From Human immunodeficiency virus type 1 group M subtype D (isolate Z2/CDC-Z34) (HIV-1).
   4299..4532    +  LTR            3' LTR (ΔU3): self-inactivating 3' long terminal repeat (LTR) from HIV-1
   4604..4725    +  polyA_signal   SV40 poly(A) signal: SV40 polyadenylation signal
   4765..4900    +  rep_origin     SV40 ori: SV40 origin of replication
   4921..4939    -  promoter       T7 promoter: promoter for bacteriophage T7 RNA polymerase
   4947..5102    +  CDS            lacZα (fragment): LacZα fragment of β-galactosidase; lacZ fragment
   5107..5535    +  rep_origin     f1 ori (sequence partly withheld): f1 bacteriophage origin of replication; arrow indicates direction of (+) strand synthesis
   5588..5692    +  promoter       AmpR promoter: bla
   5693..6553    +  CDS            AmpR: β-lactamase; bla; confers resistance to ampicillin, carbenicillin, and related antibiotics
   6724..232     +  rep_origin     ori (across the origin): high-copy-number ColE1/pMB1/pBR322/pUC origin of replication
>Addgene plasmid #136055 | PLKO.1-CAPRIN1-3'UTR | addgene full sequence | sequence record 269274 | Addgene NGS Result
GACCTACACCGAACTGAGATACCTACAGCGTGAGCTATGAGAAAGCGCCACGCTTCCCGAAGGGAGAAAG
GCGGACAGGTATCCGGTAAGCGGCAGGGTCGGAACAGGAGAGCGCACGAGGGAGCTTCCAGGGGGAAACG
CCTGGTATCTTTATAGTCCTGTCGGGTTTCGCCACCTCTGACTTGAGCGTCGATTTTTGTGATGCTCGTC
AGGGGGGCGGAGCCTATGGAAAAACGCCAGCAACGCGGCCTTTTTACGGTTCCTGGCCTTTTGCTGGCCT
TTTGCTCACATGTTCTTTCCTGCGTTATCCCCTGATTCTGTGGATAACCGTATTACCGCCTTTGAGTGAG
CTGATACCGCTCGCCGCAGCCGAACGACCGAGCGCAGCGAGTCAGTGAGCGAGGAAGCGGAAGAGCGCCC
AATACGCAAACCGCCTCTCCCCGCGCGTTGGCCGATTCATTAATGCAGCTGGCACGACAGGTTTCCCGAC
TGGAAAGCGGGCAGTGAGCGCAACGCAATTAATGTGAGTTAGCTCACTCATTAGGCACCCCAGGCTTTAC
ACTTTATGCTTCCGGCTCGTATGTTGTGTGGAATTGTGAGCGGATAACAATTTCACACAGGAAACAGCTA
TGACCATGATTACGCCAAGCGCGCAATTAACCCTCACTAAAGGGAACAAAAGCTGGAGCTGCAAGCTTAA
TGTAGTCTTATGCAATACTCTTGTAGTCTTGCAACATGGTAACGATGAGTTAGCAACATGCCTTACAAGG
AGAGAAAAAGCACCGTGCATGCCGATTGGTGGAAGTAAGGTGGTACGATCGTGCCTTATTAGGAAGGCAA
CAGACGGGTCTGACATGGATTGGACGAACCACTGAATTGCCGCATTGCAGAGATATTGTATTTAAGTGCC
TAGCTCGATACATAAACGGGTCTCTCTGGTTAGACCAGATCTGAGCCTGGGAGCTCTCTGGCTAACTAGG
GAACCCACTGCTTAAGCCTCAATAAAGCTTGCCTTGAGTGCTTCAAGTAGTGTGTGCCCGTCTGTTGTGT
GACTCTGGTAACTAGAGATCCCTCAGACCCTTTTAGTCAGTGTGGAAAATCTCTAGCAGTGGCGCCCGAA
CAGGGACTTGAAAGCGAAAGGGAAACCAGAGGAGCTCTCTCGACGCAGGACTCGGCTTGCTGAAGCGCGC
ACGGCAAGAGGCGAGGGGCGGCGACTGGTGAGTACGCCAAAAATTTTGACTAGCGGAGGCTAGAAGGAGA
GAGATGGGTGCGAGAGCGTCAGTATTAAGCGGGGGAGAATTAGATCGCGATGGGAAAAAATTCGGTTAAG
GCCAGGGGGAAAGAAAAAATATAAATTAAAACATATAGTATGGGCAAGCAGGGAGCTAGAACGATTCGCA
GTTAATCCTGGCCTGTTAGAAACATCAGAAGGCTGTAGACAAATACTGGGACAGCTACAACCATCCCTTC
AGACAGGATCAGAAGAACTTAGATCATTATATAATACAGTAGCAACCCTCTATTGTGTGCATCAAAGGAT
AGAGATAAAAGACACCAAGGAAGCTTTAGACAAGATAGAGGAAGAGCAAAACAAAAGTAAGACCACCGCA
CAGCAAGCGGCCGCTGATCTTCAGACCTGGAGGAGGAGATATGAGGGACAATTGGAGAAGTGAATTATAT
AAATATAAAGTAGTAAAAATTGAACCATTAGGAGTAGCACCCACCAAGGCAAAGAGAAGAGTGGTGCAGA
GAGAAAAAAGAGCAGTGGGAATAGGAGCTTTGTTCCTTGGGTTCTTGGGAGCAGCAGGAAGCACTATGGG
CGCAGCGTCAATGACGCTGACGGTACAGGCCAGACAATTATTGTCTGGTATAGTGCAGCAGCAGAACAAT
TTGCTGAGGGCTATTGAGGCGCAACAGCATCTGTTGCAACTCACAGTCTGGGGCATCAAGCAGCTCCAGG
CAAGAATCCTGGCTGTGGAAAGATACCTAAAGGATCAACAGCTCCTGGGGATTTGGGGTTGCTCTGGAAA
ACTCATTTGCACCACTGCTGTGCCTTGGAATGCTAGTTGGAGTAATAAATCTCTGGAACAGATTTGGAAT
CACACGACCTGGATGGAGTGGGACAGAGAAATTAACAATTACACAAGCTTAATACACTCCTTAATTGAAG
AATCGCAAAACCAGCAAGAAAAGAATGAACAAGAATTATTGGAATTAGATAAATGGGCAAGTTTGTGGAA
TTGGTTTAACATAACAAATTGGCTGTGGTATATAAAATTATTCATAATGATAGTAGGAGGCTTGGTAGGT
TTAAGAATAGTTTTTGCTGTACTTTCTATAGTGAATAGAGTTAGGCAGGGATATTCACCATTATCGTTTC
AGACCCACCTCCCAACCCCGAGGGGACCCGACAGGCCCGAAGGAATAGAAGAAGAAGGTGGAGAGAGAGA
CAGAGACAGATCCATTCGATTAGTGAACGGATCTCGACGGTATCGATCACGAGACTAGCCTCGAGCGGCC
GCCCCCTTCACCGAGGGCCTATTTCCCATGATTCCTTCATATTTGCATATACGATACAAGGCTGTTAGAG
AGATAATTGGAATTAATTTGACTGTAAACACAAAGATATTAGTACAAAATACGTGACGTAGAAAGTAATA
ATTTCTTGGGTAGTTTGCAGTTTTAAAATTATGTTTTAAAATGGACTATCATATGCTTACCGTAACTTGA
AAGTATTTCGATTTCTTGGCTTTATATATCTTGTGGAAAGGACGAAACACCGGGCCACGTTAGTGTCACA
ATTCTCGAGAATTTGTGACACTAAGGCTTTTTGAATTCTCGACCTCGAGACAAATGGCAGTATTCATCCA
CAATTTTAAAAGAAAAGGGGGGATTGGGGGGTACAGTGCAGGGGAAAGAATAGTAGACATAATAGCAACA
GACATACAAACTAAAGAATTACAAAAACAAATTACAAAAATTCAAAATTTTCGGGTTTATTACAGGGACA
GCAGAGATCCACTTTGGCCGCGGCTCGAGGGGGTTGGGGTTGCGCCTTTTCCAAGGCAGCCCTGGGTTTG
CGCAGGGACGCGGCTGCTCTGGGCGTGGTTCCGGGAAACGCAGCGGCGCCGACCCTGGGTCTCGCACATT
CTTCACGTCCGTTCGCAGCGTCACCCGGATCTTCGCCGCTACCCTTGTGGGCCCCCCGGCGACGCTTCCT
GCTCCGCCCCTAAGTCGGGAAGGTTCCTTGCGGTTCGCGGCGTGCCGGACGTGACAAACGGAAGCCGCAC
GTCTCACTAGTACCCTCGCAGACGGACAGCGCCAGGGAGCAATGGCAGCGCGCCGACCGCGATGGGCTGT
GGCCAATAGCGGCTGCTCAGCAGGGCGCGCCGAGAGCAGCGGCCGGGAAGGGGCGGTGCGGGAGGCGGGG
TGTGGGGCGGTAGTGTGGGCCCTGTTCCTGCCCGCGCGGTGTTCCGCATTCTGCAAGCCTCCGGAGCGCA
CGTCGGCAGTCGGCTCCCTCGTTGACCGAATCACCGACCTCTCTCCCCAGGGGGATCCACCGGAGCTTAC
CATGACCGAGTACAAGCCCACGGTGCGCCTCGCCACCCGCGACGACGTCCCCAGGGCCGTACGCACCCTC
GCCGCCGCGTTCGCCGACTACCCCGCCACGCGCCACACCGTCGATCCGGACCGCCACATCGAGCGGGTCA
CCGAGCTGCAAGAACTCTTCCTCACGCGCGTCGGGCTCGACATCGGCAAGGTGTGGGTCGCGGACGACGG
CGCCGCGGTGGCGGTCTGGACCACGCCGGAGAGCGTCGAAGCGGGGGCGGTGTTCGCCGAGATCGGCCCG
CGCATGGCCGAGTTGAGCGGTTCCCGGCTGGCCGCGCAGCAACAGATGGAAGGCCTCCTGGCGCCGCACC
GGCCCAAGGAGCCCGCGTGGTTCCTGGCCACCGTCGGCGTCTCGCCCGACCACCAGGGCAAGGGTCTGGG
CAGCGCCGTCGTGCTCCCCGGAGTGGAGGCGGCCGAGCGCGCCGGGGTGCCCGCCTTCCTGGAGACCTCC
GCGCCCCGCAACCTCCCCTTCTACGAGCGGCTCGGCTTCACCGTCACCGCCGACGTCGAGGTGCCCGAAG
GACCGCGCACCTGGTGCATGACCCGCAAGCCCGGTGCCTGACGCCCGCCCCACGACCCGCAGCGCCCGAC
CGAAAGGAGCGCACGACCCCATGCATCGGTACCTTTAAGACCAATGACTTACAAGGCAGCTGTAGATCTT
AGCCACTTTTTAAAAGAAAAGGGGGGACTGGAAGGGCTAATTCACTCCCAACGAAGACAAGATCTGCTTT
TTGCTTGTACTGGGTCTCTCTGGTTAGACCAGATCTGAGCCTGGGAGCTCTCTGGCTAACTAGGGAACCC
ACTGCTTAAGCCTCAATAAAGCTTGCCTTGAGTGCTTCAAGTAGTGTGTGCCCGTCTGTTGTGTGACTCT
GGTAACTAGAGATCCCTCAGACCCTTTTAGTCAGTGTGGAAAATCTCTAGCAGTAGTAGTTCATGTCATC
TTATTATTCAGTATTTATAACTTGCAAAGAAATGAATATCAGAGAGTGAGAGGAACTTGTTTATTGCAGC
TTATAATGGTTACAAATAAAGCAATAGCATCACAAATTTCACAAATAAAGCATTTTTTTCACTGCATTCT
AGTTGTGGTTTGTCCAAACTCATCAATGTATCTTATCATGTCTGGCTCTAGCTATCCCGCCCCTAACTCC
GCCCATCCCGCCCCTAACTCCGCCCAGTTCCGCCCATTCTCCGCCCCATGGCTGACTAATTTTTTTTATT
TATGCAGAGGCCGAGGCCGCCTCGGCCTCTGAGCTATTCCAGAAGTAGTGAGGAGGCTTTTTTGGAGGCC
TAGGGACGTACCCAATTCGCCCTATAGTGAGTCGTATTACGCGCGCTCACTGGCCGTCGTTTTACAACGT
CGTGACTGGGAAAACCCTGGCGTTACCCAACTTAATCGCCTTGCAGCACATCCCCCTTTCGCCAGCTGGC
GTAATAGCGAAGAGGCCCGCACCGATCGCCCTTCCCAACAGTTGCGCAGCCTGAATGGCGAATGGG
[124 nt withheld, positions 5107-5230]
C
[91 nt withheld, positions 5232-5322]
A
[49 nt withheld, positions 5324-5372]
CCTTTGACGTTGGAGTCCACGTTCTTT
[37 nt withheld, positions 5400-5436]
ACCCTATCTCGGTCTATTCTTTTGATTTATAAGGGATTTTGCCGATTTCGGCCTATTGGTTAAAAAATGA
GCTGATTTAACAAAAATTTAACGCGAATTTTAACAAAATATTAACGCTTACAATTTAGGTGGCACTTTTC
GGGGAAATGTGCGCGGAACCCCTATTTGTTTATTTTTCTAAATACATTCAAATATGTATCCGCTCATGAG
ACAATAACCCTGATAAATGCTTCAATAATATTGAAAAAGGAAGAGTATGAGTATTCAACATTTCCGTGTC
GCCCTTATTCCCTTTTTTGCGGCATTTTGCCTTCCTGTTTTTGCTCACCCAGAAACGCTGGTGAAAGTAA
AAGATGCTGAAGATCAGTTGGGTGCACGAGTGGGTTACATCGAACTGGATCTCAACAGCGGTAAGATCCT
TGAGAGTTTTCGCCCCGAAGAACGTTTTCCAATGATGAGCACTTTTAAAGTTCTGCTATGTGGCGCGGTA
TTATCCCGTATTGACGCCGGGCAAGAGCAACTCGGTCGCCGCATACACTATTCTCAGAATGACTTGGTTG
AGTACTCACCAGTCACAGAAAAGCATCTTACGGATGGCATGACAGTAAGAGAATTATGCAGTGCTGCCAT
AACCATGAGTGATAACACTGCGGCCAACTTACTTCTGACAACGATCGGAGGACCGAAGGAGCTAACCGCT
TTTTTGCACAACATGGGGGATCATGTAACTCGCCTTGATCGTTGGGAACCGGAGCTGAATGAAGCCATAC
CAAACGACGAGCGTGACACCACGATGCCTGTAGCAATGGCAACAACGTTGCGCAAACTATTAACTGGCGA
ACTACTTACTCTAGCTTCCCGGCAACAATTAATAGACTGGATGGAGGCGGATAAAGTTGCAGGACCACTT
CTGCGCTCGGCCCTTCCGGCTGGCTGGTTTATTGCTGATAAATCTGGAGCCGGTGAGCGTGGGTCTCGCG
GTATCATTGCAGCACTGGGGCCAGATGGTAAGCCCTCCCGTATCGTAGTTATCTACACGACGGGGAGTCA
GGCAACTATGGATGAACGAAATAGACAGATCGCTGAGATAGGTGCCTCACTGATTAAGCATTGGTAACTG
TCAGACCAAGTTTACTCATATATACTTTAGATTGATTTAAAACTTCATTTTTAATTTAAAAGGATCTAGG
TGAAGATCCTTTTTGATAATCTCATGACCAAAATCCCTTAACGTGAGTTTTCGTTCCACTGAGCGTCAGA
CCCCGTAGAAAAGATCAAAGGATCTTCTTGAGATCCTTTTTTTCTGCGCGTAATCTGCTGCTTGCAAACA
AAAAAACCACCGCTACCAGCGGTGGTTTGTTTGCCGGATCAAGAGCTACCAACTCTTTTTCCGAAGGTAA
CTGGCTTCAGCAGAGCGCAGATACCAAATACTGTTCTTCTAGTGTAGCCGTAGTTAGGCCACCACTTCAA
GAACTCTGTAGCACCGCCTACATACCTCGCTCTGCTAATCCTGTTACCAGTGGCTGCTGCCAGTGGCGAT
AAGTCGTGTCTTACCGGGTTGGACTCAAGACGATAGTTACCGGATAAGGCGCAGCGGTCGGGCTGAACGG
GGGGTTCGTGCACACAGCCCAGCTTGGAGCGAAC
